>Addgene plasmid #149396 | pCRISPR2_IHF_Mut | addgene full sequence | sequence record 301659 | Addgene NGS Result
AAAGATGTGACAGACGCGACGGCGACAAGCAAACATGCTGTGCGACGCTGGCGATATCAAAATTGCTGTC
TGCCAGGTGATCGCTGATGTACTGACAAGCCTCGCGTACCCGATTATCCATCGGTGGATGGAGCGACTCG
TTAATCGCTTCCATGCGCCGCAGTAACAATTGCTCAAGCAGATTTATCGCCAGCAGCTCCGAATAGCGCC
CTTCCCCTTGCCCGGCGTTAATGATTTGCCCAAACAGGTCGCTGAAATGCGGCTGGTGCGCTTCATCCGG
GCGAAAGAACCCCGTATTGGCAAATATTGACGGCCAGTTAAGCCATTCATGCCAGTAGGCGCGCGGACGA
AAGTAAACCCACTGGTGATACCATTCGCGAGCCTCCGGATGACGACCGTAGTGATGAATCTCTCCTGGCG
GGAACAGCAAAATATCACCCGGTCGGCAAACAAATTCTCGTCCCTGATTTTTCACCACCCCCTGACCGCG
AATGGTGAGATTGAGAATATAACCTTTCATTCCCAGCGGTCGGTCGATAAAAAAATCGAGATAACCGTTG
GCCTCAATCGGCGTTAAACCCGCCACCAGATGGGCATTAAACGAGTATCCCGGCAGCAGGGGATCATTTT
GCGCTTCAGCCATACTTTTCATACTCCCGCCATTCAGAGAAGAAACCAATTGTCCATATTGCATCAGACA
TTGCCGTCACTGCGTCTTTTACTGGCTCTTCTCGCTAACCAAACCGGTAACCCCGCTTATTAAAAGCATT
CTGTAACAAAGCGGGACCAAAGCCATGACAAAAACGCGTAACAAAAGTGTCTATAATCACGGCAGAAAAG
TCCACATTGATTATTTGCACGGCGTCACACTTTGCTATGCCATAGCATTTTTATCCATAAGATTAGCGGA
TCCTACCTGACGCTTTTTATCGCAACTCTCTACTGTTTCTCCATACCCGTTTTTTTGGGCTAGAAATAAT
TTTGTTTAACTTTAAGAAGGAGATATACATACCCATGGATGCCTTGTCCGAAATCGAGGCGGGCCACCCG
AGCCTGTAGCGCCGCTCCCTGGCGCGACGCCCCCGGCCTGGCCGGGGGCTTTGCGGCATCGCCCATCAAA
AGACCTTTCGCGCCCGAACGGCACGGTTGATCGCCGTCCCGGTCCTCGCGAAACGGCCGCCAATTGCCCG
AAGCTTCCGACCCTTTTTTCGGACGATTTCTTACGCCCTTATAAATCAGCAAGTTACGAGACCTCGAAAA
AAGAGGGTTTCTGGCGGGAAAAACTCGGTATTTCTCCTTCCTTCCCATGGATTTAGGTTTTCGGAGCTAG
TTCACTGCCGTGTAGGCAGCTAAGAAAATCAGCCGGACGTTGTAGTAGTCGAGCGCGGTGTTCACTGCCG
TGTAGGCAGCTAAGAAAGCCGGGTGGTGACTTCTGGACGGCGTTCGTCAAGTTCACTGCCGTGTAGGCAG
CTAAGAAAGACCTGGTTTTGGCCGACACAGTGGCTGCGACGTTCACTGCCGTGTAGGCAGCTAAGAAACG
GTCCTGCCAGTACTGCGGCAGGATCTGGTCGTTCACTGCCGTGTAGGCAGCTAAGAAAAGCCTGGCGCCC
TTCGAGTCCATCCAGCCCGGGTTCACTGCCGTGTAGGCAGCTAAGAAACATCCAATTCGCCGATCCGGCG
CAAGCGCCCGGTTCACTGCCGTGTAGGCAGCTAAGAAAACGAAGCAGATCGCCGAATGCGGCGTCAGCGC
GTTCACTGCCGTGTAGGCAGCTAAGAAAGTGGGTGCAAATCGCGATTCTGGTCGCGTCGTGTTCACTGCC
GTGTAGGCAGCTAAGAAATGAATATCAGCCTGCAAAGCGTCGTCGTAGTAGTTCACTGCCGTGTAGGCAG
CTAAGAAAAAGCCGGGCCGATGTTCGAGCCTGGCTGCGTGGTTCACTGCCGTGTAGGCAGCTAAGAAATG
GACAATGCGCAGCCCAGGCGCTGGATTTACGTTCACTGCCGTGTAGGCAGCTAAGAAAATGCGAGGCTGA
TCGAGGTGCGCGGTTCTGTTGTTCACTGCCGTGTAGGCAGCTAAGAAAGTGCGCGGATGGCTGGTATCTC
GAGCACGATTGTTCACTGCCGTGTAGGCAGCTAAGAAAAGGCAAACAACGGAAAGATCACCACCGAAGGC
GTTCACTGCCGTGTAGGCAGCTAAGAAAAACGAAACAGGCCCAGCACAGCCGCTTGATAAGTTCACTGCC
GTGTAGGCAGCTAAGAAAACAAGACGCTCATCGACGGCAGCATCGAGACGGTTCACTGCCGTGTAGGCAG
CTAAGAAAAAGGTGACGATGCACAGCTGTTGCGCGCGGTTGTTCACTGCCGTGTAGGCAGCTAAGAAAAT
CCTCGAACAGCCCGGGTTCGGTCGCCTCCAGTTCACTGCCGTGTAGGCAGCTAAGAAAAGGAGTTTGCGG
CCCCGCTCCCTGCGGCTCTCGTTCACTGCCGTGTAGGCAGCTAAGAAATTCACGGCGGGCTTGATGTCCG
CGTCTACCTGGTTCACTGCCGTGTAGGCAGCTAAGAAATTGCCGAGTACGATGCCTGATACATGAATCCA
GTTCACTGCCGTGTAGGCAGCTAAGAAACTCGAACCCACCTCGGCCACAACAGCCGCCGGGTTCGCTGCC
GTCTAGGCAGAACCACCCTCCCCATCCCACTACCAAACATCCGAATATAAAGTTCCTACCCCGCCCGCCA
GCCTCGCCCGTCCACGACAATGTGCCTCGCTTGGAAGCTCACGCTCCTCACACAGACGAAAACGGGGTAG
CGGCAATCGGCCATATCCGCTAAACAGTTGCCTTGGCGCAGAATTCGATAGATCCGATAGGGACAGGCCA
CGGTCAACATGGACGACATTTCTCCCAGCGAACTGAAGACGATCCTTCACTCGCATGCAAGCTTGGCACT
GGCCGTCGTTTTACAACGTCGTGACTGGGAAAACCCTGGCGTTACCCAACTTAATCGCCTTGCAGCACAT
CCCCCTTTCGCCAGCTGGCGTAATAGCGAAGAGGCCCGCACCGATCGCCCTTCCCAACAGTTGCGCAGCC
TGAAAGGCAGGCCGGGCCGTGGTGGCCACGGCCTCTAGGCCAGATCCAGCGGCATCTGGGTTAGTCGAGC
GCGGGCCGCTTCCCATGTCTCACCAGGGCGAGCCTGTTTCGCGATCTCAGCATCTGAAATCTTCCCGGCC
TTGCGCTTCGCTGGGGCCTTACCCACCGCCTTGGCGGGCTTCTTCGGTCCAAAACTGAACAACAGATGTG
TGACCTTGCGCCCGGTCTTTCGCTGCGCCCACTCCACCTGTAGCGGGCTGTGCTCGTTGATCTGCGTCAC
GGCTGGATCAAGCACTCGCAACTTGAAGTCCTTGATCGAGGGATACCGGCCTTCCAGTTGAAACCACTTT
CGCAGCTGGTCAATTTCTATTTCGCGCTGGCCGATGCTGTCCCATTGCATGAGCAGCTCGTAAAGCCTGA
TCGCGTGGGTGCTGTCCATCTTGGCCACGTCAGCCAAGGCGTATTTGGTGAACTGTTTGGTGAGTTCCGT
CAGGTACGGCAGCATGTCTTTGGTGAACCTGAGTTCTACACGGCCCTCACCCTCCCGGTAGATGATTGTT
TGCACCCAGCCGGTAATCATCACACTCGGTCTTTTCCCCTTGCCATTGGGCTCTTGGGTTAACCGGACTT
CCCGCCGTTTCAGGCGCAGGGCCGCTTCTTTGAGCTGGTTGTAGGAAGATTCGATAGGGACACCCGCCAT
CGTCGCTATGTCCTCCGCCGTCACTGAATACATCACTTCATCGGTGACAGGCTCGCTCCTCTTCACCTGG
CTAATACAGGCCAGAACGATCCGCTGTTCCTGAACACTGAGGCGATACGCGGCCTCGACCAGGGCATTGC
TTTTGTAAACCATTGGGGGTGAGGCCACGTTCGACATTCCTTGTGTATAAGGGGACACTGTATCTGCGTC
CCACAATACAACAAATCCGTCCCTTTACAACAACAAATCCGTCCCTTCTTAACAACAAATCCGTCCCTTA
ATGGCAACAAATCCGTCCCTTTTTAAACTCTACAGGCCACGGATTACGTGGCCTGTAGACGTCCTAAAAG
GTTTAAAAGGGAAAAGGAAGAAAAGGGTGGAAACGCAAAAAACGCACCACTACGTGGCCCCGTTGGGGCC
GCATTTGTGCCCCTGAAGGGGCGGGGGAGGCGTCTGGGCAATCCCCGTTTTACCAGTCCCCTATCGCCGC
CTGAGAGGGCGCAGGAAGCGAGTAATCAGGGTATCGAGGCGGATTCACCCTTGGCGTCCAACCAGCGGCA
CCAGCGGCGCGAATTGACATAAGCCTGTTCGGTTCGTAAACTGTAATGCAAGTAGCGTATGCGCTCACGC
AACTGGTCCAGAACCTTGACCGAACGCAGCGGTGGTAACGGCGCAGTGGCGGTTTTCATGGCTTGTTATG
ACTGTTTTTTTGTACAGTCTATGCCTCGGGCATCCAAGCAGCAAGCGCGTTACGCCGTGGGTCGATGTTT
GATGTTATGGAGCAGCAACGATGTTACGCAGCAGGGCAGTCGCCCTAAAACAAAGTTAGGTGGCTCAAGT
ATGGGCATCATTCGCACATGTAGGCTCGGCCCTGACCAAGTCAAATCCATGCGGGCTGCTCTTGATCTTT
TCGGTCGTGAGTTCGGAGACGTAGCCACCTACTCCCAACATCAGCCGGACTCCGATTACCTCGGGAACTT
GCTCCGTAGTAAGACATTCATCGCGCTTGCTGCCTTCGACCAAGAAGCGGTTGTTGGCGCTCTCGCGGCT
TACGTTCTGCCCAAGTTTGAGCAGCCGCGTAGTGAGATCTATATCTATGATCTCGCAGTCTCCGGCGAGC
ACCGGAGGCAGGGCATTGCCACCGCGCTCATCAATCTCCTCAAGCATGAGGCCAACGCGCTTGGTGCTTA
TGTGATCTACGTGCAAGCAGATTACGGTGACGATCCCGCAGTGGCTCTCTATACAAAGTTGGGCATACGG
GAAGAAGTGATGCACTTTGATATCGACCCAAGTACCGCCACCTAACAATTCGTTCAAGCCGAGATCGGCT
TCCCGGCCGCGGAGTTGTTCGGTAAATTGTCACAACGCCGCGTCCAATTCGACTCACCAGTCACAGAAAA
GCATCTTACGGATGGCATGACAGTAAGAGAATTATGCAGTGCTGCCATAACCATGAGTGATAACACTGCG
GCCAACTTACTTCTGACAACGATCGGAGGACCGAAGGAGCTAACCGCTTTTTTGCACAACATGGGGGATC
ATGTAACTCGCCTTGATCGTTGGGAACCGGAGCTGAATGAAGCCATACCAAACGACGAGCGTGACACCAC
GATGCCTGTAGCAATGGCAACAACGTTGCGCAAACTATTAACTGGCGAACTACTTACTCTAGCTTCCCGG
CAACAATTAATAGACTGGATGGAGGCGGATAAAGTTGCAGGACCACTTCTGCGCTCGGCCCTTCCGGCTG
GCTGGTTTATTGCTGATAAATCTGGAGCCGGTGAGCGTGGGTCTCGCGGTATCATTGCAGCACTGGGGCC
AGATGGTAAGCCCTCCCGTATCGTAGTTATCTACACGACGGGGAGTCAGGCAACTATGGATGAACGAAAT
AGACAGATCGCTGAGATAGGTGCCTCACTGATTAAGCATTGGTAACTGTCAGACCAAGTTTACTCATATA
TACTTTAGATTGATTTAAAACTTCATTTTTAATTTAAAAGGATCTAGGTGAAGATCCTTTTTGATAATCT
CATGACCAAAATCCCTTAACGTGAGTTTTCGTTCCACTGAGCGTCAGACCCCGTAGAAAAGATCAAAGGA
TCTTCTTGAGATCCTTTTTTTCTGCGCGTAATCTGCTGCTTGCAAACAAAAAAACCACCGCTACCAGCGG
TGGTTTGTTTGCCGGATCAAGAGCTACCAACTCTTTTTCCGAAGGTAACTGGCTTCAGCAGAGCGCAGAT
ACCAAATACTGTTCTTCTAGTGTAGCCGTAGTTAGGCCACCACTTCAAGAACTCTGTAGCACCGCCTACA
TACCTCGCTCTGCTAATCCTGTTACCAGTGGCTGCTGCCAGTGGCGATAAGTCGTGTCTTACCGGGTTGG
ACTCAAGACGATAGTTACCGGATAAGGCGCAGCGGTCGGGCTGAACGGGGGGTTCGTGCACACAGCCCAG
CTTGGAGCGAACGACCTACACCGAACTGAGATACCTACAGCGTGAGCTATGAGAAAGCGCCACGCTTCCC
GAAGGGAGAAAGGCGGACAGGTATCCGGTAAGCGGCAGGGTCGGAACAGGAGAGCGCACGAGGGAGCTTC
CAGGGGGAAACGCCTGGTATCTTTATAGTCCTGTCGGGTTTCGCCACCTCTGACTTGAGCGTCGATTTTT
GTGATGCTCGTCAGGGGGGCGGAGCCTATGGAAAAACGCCAGCAACGCGGCCTTTTTACGGTTCCTGGCC
TTTTGCTGGCCTTTTGCTCACAAGCTAGCTTATCGGCCAGCCTCGCAGAGCAGGATTCCCGTTGAGCACC
GCCAGGTGCGAATAAGGGACAGTGAAGAAGGAACACCCGCTCGCGGGTGGGCCTACTTCACCTATCCTGC
CCGGCTGACGCCGTTGGATACACCAAGGAAAGTCTACACGAACCCTTTGGCAAAATCCTGTATATCGTGC
GAAAAAGGATGGATATACCGAAAAAATCGCTATAATGACCCCGAAGCAGGGTTATGCAGCGGAAAGTATA
CCTTAAGGAATCCCCAAATTATGACAACTTGACGGCTACATCATTCACTTTTTCTTCACAACCGGCACGG
AACTCGCTCGGGCTGGCCCCGGTGCATTTTTTAAATACCCGCGAGAAATAGAGTTGATCGTCAAAACCAA
CATTGCGACCGACGGTGGCGATAGGCATCCGGGTGGTGCTCAAAAGCAGCTTCGCCTGGCTGATACGTTG
GTCCTCGCGCCAGCTTAAGACGCTAATCCCTAACTGCTGGCGGA
Features (pLannotate 1.2.2; 33 found; start..end, strand, type, name):
    670..954     +  promoter       araBAD promoter: araBAD; promoter of the L-arabinose operon of E. coli; the araC regulatory gene is transcribed in the opposite direction (Guzman et al., 1995)
    981..1003    +  RBS            RBS: efficient ribosome binding site from bacteriophage T7 gene 10 (Olins and Rangwala, 1989)
   1329..1356    +  ncRNA          CRISPR-DR4: Accession: RF01317 - CRISPR RNA direct repeat element
   1389..1416    +  ncRNA          CRISPR-DR4: Accession: RF01317 - CRISPR RNA direct repeat element
   1450..1477    +  ncRNA          CRISPR-DR4: Accession: RF01317 - CRISPR RNA direct repeat element
   1510..1537    +  ncRNA          CRISPR-DR4: Accession: RF01317 - CRISPR RNA direct repeat element
   1570..1597    +  ncRNA          CRISPR-DR4: Accession: RF01317 - CRISPR RNA direct repeat element
   1630..1657    +  ncRNA          CRISPR-DR4: Accession: RF01317 - CRISPR RNA direct repeat element
   1690..1717    +  ncRNA          CRISPR-DR4: Accession: RF01317 - CRISPR RNA direct repeat element
   1750..1777    +  ncRNA          CRISPR-DR4: Accession: RF01317 - CRISPR RNA direct repeat element
   1810..1837    +  ncRNA          CRISPR-DR4: Accession: RF01317 - CRISPR RNA direct repeat element
   1870..1897    +  ncRNA          CRISPR-DR4: Accession: RF01317 - CRISPR RNA direct repeat element
   1930..1957    +  ncRNA          CRISPR-DR4: Accession: RF01317 - CRISPR RNA direct repeat element
   1990..2017    +  ncRNA          CRISPR-DR4: Accession: RF01317 - CRISPR RNA direct repeat element
   2050..2077    +  ncRNA          CRISPR-DR4: Accession: RF01317 - CRISPR RNA direct repeat element
   2110..2137    +  ncRNA          CRISPR-DR4: Accession: RF01317 - CRISPR RNA direct repeat element
   2170..2197    +  ncRNA          CRISPR-DR4: Accession: RF01317 - CRISPR RNA direct repeat element
   2230..2257    +  ncRNA          CRISPR-DR4: Accession: RF01317 - CRISPR RNA direct repeat element
   2290..2317    +  ncRNA          CRISPR-DR4: Accession: RF01317 - CRISPR RNA direct repeat element
   2350..2377    +  ncRNA          CRISPR-DR4: Accession: RF01317 - CRISPR RNA direct repeat element
   2410..2437    +  ncRNA          CRISPR-DR4: Accession: RF01317 - CRISPR RNA direct repeat element
   2470..2497    +  ncRNA          CRISPR-DR4: Accession: RF01317 - CRISPR RNA direct repeat element
   2530..2557    +  ncRNA          CRISPR-DR4: Accession: RF01317 - CRISPR RNA direct repeat element
   2590..2617    +  ncRNA          CRISPR-DR4: Accession: RF01317 - CRISPR RNA direct repeat element
   2937..3084    +  CDS            lacZα (fragment): LacZα fragment of β-galactosidase; lacZ fragment
   3115..3948    -  CDS            pRO1600 Rep: replication protein for the broad-host-range plasmid pRO1600 from Pseudomonas aeruginosa&nbsp
   3962..4313    +  rep_origin     pRO1600 oriV: broad-host-range origin of replication from Pseudomonas aeruginosa plasmid pRO1600; requires the pRO1600 Rep protein for replication (West et al., 1994)
   4354..4382    +  promoter       Pc promoter: intI1 (promoter lies within the coding sequence); class 1 integron promoter
   4552..5085    +  CDS            GmR: gentamycin acetyltransferase; aacC1; confers resistance to gentamycin
   5162..5714    +  CDS            bla(M) (fragment): β-lactamase lacking the signal sequence; bla(M); allows cytosolic expression of β-lactamase
   5886..6474    +  rep_origin     ori: high-copy-number ColE1/pMB1/pBR322/pUC origin of replication
   6544..6652    -  oriT           oriT: incP origin of transfer
   6809..643     -  CDS            araC (across the origin): L-arabinose regulatory protein; araC
