[The description below was written by a language model from this plasmid's Addgene catalogue record and pLannotate feature annotations shown in this document.]
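Description:
pCRISPR2_IHF_Mut is a bacterial plasmid built on pHERD30T, an Escherichia coli–Pseudomonas shuttle backbone. It carries two replication systems: a high-copy ColE1/pUC-type origin for propagation in E. coli, and the broad-host-range pRO1600 oriV with its cognate Rep protein for maintenance in Pseudomonas. An incP oriT allows conjugative mobilisation when transfer functions are supplied in trans. Selection is by gentamicin, through the aacC1 acetyltransferase gene downstream of a class 1 integron Pc promoter. The annotated β-lactamase and lacZα sequences are only fragments, apparently backbone remnants rather than functional markers.

The insert, about 1.9 kb cloned between NcoI and SphI, is the CRISPR2 locus of Pseudomonas aeruginosa UCBPP-PA14, the array that lies adjacent to the cas1 gene. The feature table shows 22 direct repeats of 28 nt at roughly 60 nt intervals, consistent with a repeat-spacer array. About 300 nt of unannotated sequence precedes the first repeat and presumably contains the leader. The insert sits downstream of the arabinose-inducible araBAD promoter and a T7 gene 10 ribosome binding site, with the divergently transcribed araC regulator also on the plasmid.

The defining change is in the proximal integration host factor site (IHFprox), which is mutated at positions needed for IHF binding and DNA bending, so IHF should no longer recognise it. The mutated site itself is not annotated in the feature table. The associated study concerns sequence motifs that facilitate CRISPR adaptation, so the plasmid likely serves to test how IHF binding contributes to new spacer integration. The sequenced record is 7,044 nt, slightly shorter than the catalogued 7,120 bp.
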