Addgene plasmid #149396: pCRISPR2_IHF_Mut
Purpose: P. aeruginosa PA14 CRISPR2 locus, with a mutated IHFprox site, that should not be recognized by IHF
Depositing lab: Blake Wiedenheft. Depositing organization: Montana State University. Publication: Distribution and phasing of sequence motifs that facilitate CRISPR adaptation. Santiago-Frangos A, Buyukyoruk M, Wiegand T, Krishna P, Wiedenheft B. Curr Biol. 2021 Aug 23;31(16):3515-3524.e6. doi: 10.1016/j.cub.2021.05.068. Epub 2021 Jun 25. PubMed 34174210.
Backbone
  Vector backbone: pHERD30T
  Backbone size w/o insert (bp): 5220
  Total vector size (bp): 7120
  Vector type: Bacterial Expression
Growth in bacteria
  Bacterial resistance: Gentamicin, 10 μg/mL
  Growth temperature: 37°C
  Growth strain: DH5alpha
  Copy number: High Copy
Gene/Insert
  Gene/Insert name: Pseudomonas aeruginosa PA14 CRISPR2 locus (alt name: P. aeruginosa PA14 CRISPR locus adjacent to the Cas1 gene)
  Species: Pseudomonas aeruginosa UCBPP-PA14
  Insert size (bp): 1900
  Mutation: IHFprox site is mutated at key positions needed for IHF binding and bending
  Promoter: pBAD
  Cloning method: Restriction Enzyme; 5′ cloning site NcoI (unknown if destroyed); 3′ cloning site SphI (unknown if destroyed)
  Sequencing primers: 5′ pBAD_F
Terms and licenses: Academic/Nonprofit Terms; Industry Terms: Not Available to Industry
How to cite: pCRISPR2_IHF_Mut was a gift from Blake Wiedenheft (Addgene plasmid # 149396 ; http://n2t.net/addgene:149396 ; RRID:Addgene_149396)
